Addgene plasmid #114213: AAV-hSyn-EGFP
Purpose: AAV vector (control) that targets expression of EGFP to neurons
Depositing lab: Xue Han. Depositing organization: Boston University Main Campus. Publication: A MicroRNA-Based Gene-Targeting Tool for Virally Labeling Interneurons in the Rodent Cortex. Keaveney MK, Tseng HA, Ta TL, Gritton HJ, Man HY, Han X. Cell Rep. 2018 Jul 10;24(2):294-303. doi: 10.1016/j.celrep.2018.06.049. PubMed 29996091.
Backbone
  Vector backbone: AAV
  Total vector size (bp): 5336
  Vector type: Mammalian Expression, Mouse Targeting, AAV
Growth in bacteria
  Bacterial resistance: Ampicillin, 100 μg/mL
  Growth temperature: 30°C
  Growth strain: NEB Stable
  Copy number: Low Copy
Gene/Insert
  Gene/Insert name: Enhanced Green Fluorescent Protein (alt name: EGFP)
  Species: M. musculus (mouse)
  Insert size (bp): 717
  Mutation: None
  Promoter: human synapsin (hSyn)
  Tag / fusion protein: None
  Cloning method: Restriction Enzyme; 5′ cloning site BglII (not destroyed); 3′ cloning site BamHI (not destroyed)
  Sequencing primers: 5′ NA; 3′ NA
Terms and licenses: Academic/Nonprofit Terms; Industry Terms: Not Available to Industry
Depositor comments: Please note that there are some sequence discrepancies between the Addgene quality control sequence and the author-supplied sequence. The authors have noted that the discrepancies do NOT affect plasmid function or viral packaging.
How to cite: AAV-hSyn-EGFP was a gift from Xue Han (Addgene plasmid # 114213 ; http://n2t.net/addgene:114213 ; RRID:Addgene_114213)
