[The description below was written by a language model from this plasmid's Addgene catalogue record and pLannotate feature annotations shown in this document.]
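Description:
AAV-hSyn-EGFP is a 5,336 bp adeno-associated virus transfer plasmid built to express EGFP in neurons, and it is described by its depositors as a control vector. The expression cassette sits between two AAV2 inverted terminal repeats, both annotated as fragments, one of them spanning the plasmid's numbering origin. The ITRs are the cis elements that allow the intervening DNA to be replicated and packaged into AAV particles when rep, cap and helper functions are supplied in trans. Within them, the human synapsin I (hSyn) promoter, which confers neuron-specific expression, drives an untagged, unmutated 717 bp EGFP coding sequence cloned between BglII and BamHI sites. Downstream lie short multiple-cloning-site remnants, a WPRE that boosts transcript stability and expression, and an SV40 polyadenylation signal. The poly(A) signal is annotated on the reverse strand, next to a small fragment of SV40 large T antigen. The catalogue lists the insert species as mouse, although EGFP derives from Aequorea victoria; this probably reflects the intended target organism.

Outside the ITRs the backbone is pUC/pBluescript-like, with a ColE1/pUC-type origin, an f1 origin, an ampicillin resistance gene with its own promoter, and leftover lac elements (lacZα and lacI fragments, CAP site, lac promoter and operator). The origin is annotated as high copy, yet the catalogue records the plasmid as low copy and names a recombination-deficient host strain, which is usual for preserving repeat-prone ITRs. The depositors note some discrepancies between their sequence and the repository's quality-control sequence, stated not to affect function or packaging. The vector is used to produce AAV for fluorescent labelling of neurons in rodent brain, serving as a comparison for a microRNA-based interneuron-targeting tool.
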