Features (pLannotate 1.2.2; 18 found; start..end, strand, type, name):
    224..671     +  promoter       hSyn promoter: human synapsin I promoter; confers neuron-specific expression (Kügler et al., 2003)
    693..1409    +  CDS            EGFP: EGFP is a basic (constitutively fluorescent) green fluorescent protein published in 1996, derived from Aequorea victoria. It is reported to be a rapidly-maturing weak dimer with moderate acid sensitivity.
   1429..1459    +  misc_feature   MCS (fragment): pUC18/19 multiple cloning site
   1466..2054    +  misc_feature   WPRE: woodchuck hepatitis virus posttranscriptional regulatory element
   2055..2074    +  misc_feature   MCS (fragment): pBluescript multiple cloning site
   2103..2224    -  polyA_signal   SV40 poly(A) signal: SV40 polyadenylation signal
   2247..2315    -  CDS            large T antigen (fragment): large T antigen from SV40 (simian virus 40)
   2386..2516    +  repeat_region  AAV2 ITR (fragment): inverted terminal repeat of adeno-associated virus serotype 2 inverted
   2530..2687    +  CDS            lacZα (fragment): LacZα fragment of β-galactosidase; lacZ fragment
   2692..3120    +  rep_origin     f1 ori (sequence partly withheld): f1 bacteriophage origin of replication; arrow indicates direction of (+) strand synthesis
   3173..3277    +  promoter       AmpR promoter: bla
   3278..4138    +  CDS            AmpR: β-lactamase; bla; confers resistance to ampicillin, carbenicillin, and related antibiotics
   4309..4897    +  rep_origin     ori: high-copy-number ColE1/pMB1/pBR322/pUC origin of replication
   5080..5172    +  CDS            lacI (fragment): lac repressor; lacI; The lac repressor binds to the lac operator to inhibit transcription in E. coli. This inhibition can be relieved by adding lactose or isopropyl-β-D-thiogalactopyranoside (IPTG).
   5185..5206    +  protein_bind   CAP binding site: CAP binding activates transcription in the presence of cAMP. E. coli catabolite activator protein
   5221..5251    +  promoter       lac promoter: promoter for the E. coli lac operon
   5259..5275    +  protein_bind   lac operator: The lac repressor binds to the lac operator to inhibit transcription in E. coli. This inhibition can be relieved by adding lactose or isopropyl-β-D-thiogalactopyranoside (IPTG). lac repressor encoded by lacI
   5336..130     -  repeat_region  AAV2 ITR (fragment) (across the origin): inverted terminal repeat of adeno-associated virus serotype 2 inverted
>Addgene plasmid #114213 | AAV-hSyn-EGFP | depositor full sequence | sequence record 215847 | AAV-hSyn-EGFP sequence 5336 bps
CTGCGCGCTCGCTCGCTCACTGAGGCCGCCCGGGCAAAGCCCGGGCGTCGGGCGACCTTTGGTCGCCCGG
CCTCAGTGAGCGAGCGAGCGCGCAGAGAGGGAGTGGCCAACTCCATCACTAGGGGTTCCTTGTAGTTAAT
GATTAACCCGCCATGCTACTTATCTACGTAGCCATGCTCTAGGAAGATCTGAATTCTCTAGACTGCAGAG
GGCCCTGCGTATGAGTGCAAGTGGGTTTTAGGACCAGGATGAGGCGGGGTGGGGGTGCCTACCTGACGAC
CGACCCCGACCCACTGGACAAGCACCCAACCCCCATTCCCCAAATTGCGCATCCCCTATCAGAGAGGGGG
AGGGGAAACAGGATGCGGCGAGGCGCGTGCGCACTGCCAGCTTCAGCACCGCGGACAGTGCCTTCGCCCC
CGCCTGGCGGCGCGCGCCACCGCCGCCTCAGCACTGAAGGCGCGCTGACGTCACTCGCCGGTCCCCCGCA
AACTCCCCTTCCCGGCCACCTTGGTCGCGTCCGCGCCGCCGCCGGCCCAGCCGGACCGCACCACGCGAGG
CGCGAGATAGGGGGGCACGGGCGCGACCATCTGCGCTGCGGCGCCGGCGACTCAGCGCTGCCTCAGTCTG
CGGTGGGCAGCGGAGGAGTCGTGTCGTGCCTGAGAGCGCAGTCGAGAGGATCCGCCGCCACCATGGTGAG
CAAGGGCGAGGAGCTGTTCACCGGGGTGGTGCCCATCCTGGTCGAGCTGGACGGCGACGTAAACGGCCAC
AAGTTCAGCGTGTCCGGCGAGGGCGAGGGCGATGCCACCTACGGCAAGCTGACCCTGAAGTTCATTTGCA
CCACCGGCAAGCTGCCCGTGCCCTGGCCCACCCTCGTGACCACCCTGACCTACGGCGTGCAGTGCTTCAG
CCGCTACCCCGACCACATGAAGCAGCACGACTTCTTCAAGTCCGCCATGCCCGAAGGCTACGTCCAGGAG
CGCACCATCTTCTTCAAGGACGACGGCAACTACAAGACCCGCGCCGAGGTGAAGTTCGAGGGCGACACCC
TGGTGAACCGCATCGAGCTGAAGGGCATCGACTTCAAGGAGGACGGCAACATCCTGGGGCACAAGCTGGA
GTACAACTACAACAGCCACAACGTCTATATCATGGCCGACAAGCAGAAGAACGGCATCAAGGTGAACTTC
AAGATCCGCCACAACATCGAGGACGGCAGCGTGCAGCTCGCCGACCACTACCAGCAGAACACCCCCATCG
GCGACGGCCCCGTGCTGCTGCCCGACAACCACTACCTGAGCACCCAGTCCGCCCTGAGCAAAGACCCCAA
CGAGAAGCGCGATCACATGGTCCTGCTGGAGTTCGTGACCGCCGCCGGGATCACTCTCGGCATGGACGAG
CTGTACAAGTAAACTAGTGCGGCCGCGACTCTAGAGTCGACCTGCAGGCATGCAAGCTTATCGATAATCA
ACCTCTGGATTACAAAATTTGTGAAAGATTGACTGGTATTCTTAACTATGTTGCTCCTTTTACGCTATGT
GGATACGCTGCTTTAATGCCTTTGTATCATGCTATTGCTTCCCGTATGGCTTTCATTTTCTCCTCCTTGT
ATAAATCCTGGTTGCTGTCTCTTTATGAGGAGTTGTGGCCCGTTGTCAGGCAACGTGGCGTGGTGTGCAC
TGTGTTTGCTGACGCAACCCCCACTGGTTGGGGCATTGCCACCACCTGTCAGCTCCTTTCCGGGACTTTC
GCTTTCCCCCTCCCTATTGCCACGGCGGAACTCATCGCCGCCTGCCTTGCCCGCTGCTGGACAGGGGCTC
GGCTGTTGGGCACTGACAATTCCGTGGTGTTGTCGGGGAAATCATCGTCCTTTCCTTGGCTGCTCGCCTG
TGTTGCCACCTGGATTCTGCGCGGGACGTCCTTCTGCTACGTCCCTTCGGCCCTCAATCCAGCGGACCTT
CCTTCCCGCGGCCTGCTGCCGGCTCTGCGGCCTCTTCCGCGTCTTCGCCTTCGCCCTCAGACGAGTCGGA
TCTCCCTTTGGGCCGCCTCCCCGCATCGATACCGTCGACCTCGACCCGGGCGGCCGCTTCGAGCAGACAT
GATAAGATACATTGATGAGTTTGGACAAACCACAACTAGAATGCAGTGAAAAAAATGCTTTATTTGTGAA
ATTTGTGATGCTATTGCTTTATTTGTAACCATTATAAGCTGCAATAAACAAGTTAACAACAACAATTGCA
TTCATTTTATGTTTCAGGTTCAGGGGGAGATGTGGGAGGTTTTTTAAAGCAAGTAAAACCTCTACAAATG
TGGTAAAATCGATAAGGATCTTCCTAGAGCATGGCTACGTAGATAAGTAGCATGGCGGGTTAATCATTAA
CTACAAGGAACCCCTAGTGATGGAGTTGGCCACTCCCTCTCTGCGCGCTCGCTCGCTCACTGAGGCCGGG
CGACCAAAGGTCGCCCGACGCCCGGGCTTTGCCCGGGCGGCCTCAGTGAGCGAGCGAGCGCGCAGCCTTA
ATTAACCTAATTCACTGGCCGTCGTTTTACAACGTCGTGACTGGGAAAACCCTGGCGTTACCCAACTTAA
TCGCCTTGCAGCACATCCCCCTTTCGCCAGCTGGCGTAATAGCGAAGAGGCCCGCACCGATCGCCCTTCC
CAACAGTTGCGCAGCCTGAATGGCGAATGGG
[124 nt withheld, positions 2692-2815]
C
[91 nt withheld, positions 2817-2907]
A
[49 nt withheld, positions 2909-2957]
CCTTTGACGTTGGAGTCCACGTTCTTT
[37 nt withheld, positions 2985-3021]
ACCCTATCTCGGTCTATTCTTTTGATTTATAAGGGATTTTGCCGATTTCGGCCTATTGGTTAAAAAATGA
GCTGATTTAACAAAAATTTAACGCGAATTTTAACAAAATATTAACGCTTACAATTTAGGTGGCACTTTTC
GGGGAAATGTGCGCGGAACCCCTATTTGTTTATTTTTCTAAATACATTCAAATATGTATCCGCTCATGAG
ACAATAACCCTGATAAATGCTTCAATAATATTGAAAAAGGAAGAGTATGAGTATTCAACATTTCCGTGTC
GCCCTTATTCCCTTTTTTGCGGCATTTTGCCTTCCTGTTTTTGCTCACCCAGAAACGCTGGTGAAAGTAA
AAGATGCTGAAGATCAGTTGGGTGCACGAGTGGGTTACATCGAACTGGATCTCAACAGCGGTAAGATCCT
TGAGAGTTTTCGCCCCGAAGAACGTTTTCCAATGATGAGCACTTTTAAAGTTCTGCTATGTGGCGCGGTA
TTATCCCGTATTGACGCCGGGCAAGAGCAACTCGGTCGCCGCATACACTATTCTCAGAATGACTTGGTTG
AGTACTCACCAGTCACAGAAAAGCATCTTACGGATGGCATGACAGTAAGAGAATTATGCAGTGCTGCCAT
AACCATGAGTGATAACACTGCGGCCAACTTACTTCTGACAACGATCGGAGGACCGAAGGAGCTAACCGCT
TTTTTGCACAACATGGGGGATCATGTAACTCGCCTTGATCGTTGGGAACCGGAGCTGAATGAAGCCATAC
CAAACGACGAGCGTGACACCACGATGCCTGTAGCAATGGCAACAACGTTGCGCAAACTATTAACTGGCGA
ACTACTTACTCTAGCTTCCCGGCAACAATTAATAGACTGGATGGAGGCGGATAAAGTTGCAGGACCACTT
CTGCGCTCGGCCCTTCCGGCTGGCTGGTTTATTGCTGATAAATCTGGAGCCGGTGAGCGTGGGTCTCGCG
GTATCATTGCAGCACTGGGGCCAGATGGTAAGCCCTCCCGTATCGTAGTTATCTACACGACGGGGAGTCA
GGCAACTATGGATGAACGAAATAGACAGATCGCTGAGATAGGTGCCTCACTGATTAAGCATTGGTAACTG
TCAGACCAAGTTTACTCATATATACTTTAGATTGATTTAAAACTTCATTTTTAATTTAAAAGGATCTAGG
TGAAGATCCTTTTTGATAATCTCATGACCAAAATCCCTTAACGTGAGTTTTCGTTCCACTGAGCGTCAGA
CCCCGTAGAAAAGATCAAAGGATCTTCTTGAGATCCTTTTTTTCTGCGCGTAATCTGCTGCTTGCAAACA
AAAAAACCACCGCTACCAGCGGTGGTTTGTTTGCCGGATCAAGAGCTACCAACTCTTTTTCCGAAGGTAA
CTGGCTTCAGCAGAGCGCAGATACCAAATACTGTTCTTCTAGTGTAGCCGTAGTTAGGCCACCACTTCAA
GAACTCTGTAGCACCGCCTACATACCTCGCTCTGCTAATCCTGTTACCAGTGGCTGCTGCCAGTGGCGAT
AAGTCGTGTCTTACCGGGTTGGACTCAAGACGATAGTTACCGGATAAGGCGCAGCGGTCGGGCTGAACGG
GGGGTTCGTGCACACAGCCCAGCTTGGAGCGAACGACCTACACCGAACTGAGATACCTACAGCGTGAGCT
ATGAGAAAGCGCCACGCTTCCCGAAGGGAGAAAGGCGGACAGGTATCCGGTAAGCGGCAGGGTCGGAACA
GGAGAGCGCACGAGGGAGCTTCCAGGGGGAAACGCCTGGTATCTTTATAGTCCTGTCGGGTTTCGCCACC
TCTGACTTGAGCGTCGATTTTTGTGATGCTCGTCAGGGGGGCGGAGCCTATGGAAAAACGCCAGCAACGC
GGCCTTTTTACGGTTCCTGGCCTTTTGCTGGCCTTTTGCTCACATGTTCTTTCCTGCGTTATCCCCTGAT
TCTGTGGATAACCGTATTACCGCCTTTGAGTGAGCTGATACCGCTCGCCGCAGCCGAACGACCGAGCGCA
GCGAGTCAGTGAGCGAGGAAGCGGAAGAGCGCCCAATACGCAAACCGCCTCTCCCCGCGCGTTGGCCGAT
TCATTAATGCAGCTGGCACGACAGGTTTCCCGACTGGAAAGCGGGCAGTGAGCGCAACGCAATTAATGTG
AGTTAGCTCACTCATTAGGCACCCCAGGCTTTACACTTTATGCTTCCGGCTCGTATGTTGTGTGGAATTG
TGAGCGGATAACAATTTCACACAGGAAACAGCTATGACCATGATTACGCCAGATTTAATTAAGGCCTTAA
TTAGG
