>Addgene plasmid #114213 | AAV-hSyn-EGFP | addgene partial sequence | sequence record 223407 | Addgene Partial NGS Result
GAGGGAGTGGCCAACTCCATCACTAGGGGTTCCTTGTAGTTAATGATTAACCCGCCATGCTACTTATCTA
CGTAGCCATGCTCTAGGAAGATCCTTATCGATTTTACCACATTTGTAGAGGTTTTACTTGCTTTAAAAAA
CCTCCCACATCTCCCCCTGAACCTGAAACATAAAATGAATGCAATTGTTGTTGTTAACTTGTTTATTGCA
GCTTATAATGGTTACAAATAAAGCAATAGCATCACAAATTTCACAAATAAAGCATTTTTTTCACTGCATT
CTAGTTGTGGTTTGTCCAAACTCATCAATGTATCTTATCATGTCTGCTCGAAGCGGCCGCCCGGGTCGAG
GTCGACGGTATCGATGCGGGGAGGCGGCCCAAAGGGAGATCCGACTCGTCTGAGGGCGAAGGCGAAGACG
CGGAAGAGGCCGCAGAGCCGGCAGCAGGCCGCGGGAAGGAAGGTCCGCTGGATTGAGGGCCGAAGGGACG
TAGCAGAAGGACGTCCCGCGCAGAATCCAGGTGGCAACACAGGCGAGCAGCCAAGGAAAGGACGATGATT
TCCCCGACAACACCACGGAATTGTCAGTGCCCAACAGCCGAGCCCCTGTCCAGCAGCGGGCAAGGCAGGC
GGCGATGAGTTCCGCCGTGGCAATAGGGAGGGGGAAAGCGAAAGTCCCGGAAAGGAGCTGACAGGTGGTG
GCAATGCCCCAACCAGTGGGGGTTGCGTCAGCAAACACAGTGCACACCACGCCACGTTGCCTGACAACGG
GCCACAACTCCTCATAAAGAGACAGCAACCAGGATTTATACAAGGAGGAGAAAATGAAAGCCATACGGGA
AGCAATAGCATGATACAAAGGCATTAAAGCAGCGTATCCACATAGCGTAAAAGGAGCAACATAGTTAAGA
ATACCAGTCAATCTTTCACAAATTTTGTAATCCAGAGGTTGATTATCGATAAGCTTGCATGCCTGCAGGT
CGACTCTAGAGTCGCGGCCGCACTAGTTTACTTGTACAGCTCGTCCATGCCGAGAGTGATCCCGGCGGCG
GTCACGAACTCCAGCAGGACCATGTGATCGCGCTTCTCGTTGGGGTCTTTGCTCAGGGCGGACTGGGTGC
TCAGGTAGTGGTTGTCGGGCAGCAGCACGGGGCCGTCGCCGATGGGGGTGTTCTGCTGGTAGTGGTCGGC
GAGCTGCACGCTGCCGTCCTCGATGTTGTGGCGGATCTTGAAGTTCACCTTGATGCCGTTCTTCTGCTTG
TCGGCCATGATATAGACGTTGTGGCTGTTGTAGTTGTACTCCAGCTTGTGCCCCAGGATGTTGCCGTCCT
CCTTGAAGTCGATGCCCTTCAGCTCGATGCGGTTCACCAGGGTGTCGCCCTCGAACTTCACCTCGGCGCG
GGTCTTGTAGTTGCCGTCGTCCTTGAAGAAGATGGTGCGCTCCTGGACGTAGCCTTCGGGCATGGCGGAC
TTGAAGAAGTCGTGCTGCTTCATGTGGTCGGGGTAGCGGCTGAAGCACTGCACGCCGTAGGTCAGGGTGG
TCACGAGGGTGGGCCAGGGCACGGGCAGCTTGCCGGTGGTGCAAATGAACTTCAGGGTCAGCTTGCCGTA
GGTGGCATCGCCCTCGCCCTCGCCGGACACGCTGAACTTGTGGCCGTTTACGTCGCCGTCCAGCTCGACC
AGGATGGGCACCACCCCGGTGAACAGCTCCTCGCCCTTGCTCACCATGGTGGCGGCGGATCCTCTCGACT
GCGCTCTCAGGCACGACACGACTCCTCCGCTGCCCACCGCAGACTGAGGCAGCGCTGAGTCGCCGGCGCC
GCAGCGCAGATGGTCGCGCCCGTGCCCCCCTATCTCGCGCCTCGCGTGGTGCGGTCCGGCTGGGCCGGCG
GCGGCGCGGACGCGACCAAGGTGGCCGGGAAGGGGAGTTTGCGGGGGACCGGCGAGTGACGTCAGCGCGC
CTTCAGTGCTGAGGCGGCGGTGGCGCGCGCCGCCAGGCGGGGGCGAAGGCACTGTCCGCGGTGCTGAAGC
TGGCAGTGCGCACGCGCCTCGCCGCATCCTGTTTCCCCTCCCCCTCTCTGATAGGGGATGCGCAATTTGG
GGAATGGGGGTTGGGTGCTTGTCCAGTGGGTCGGGGTCGGTCGTCAGGTAGGCACCCCCACCCCGCCTCA
TCCTGGTCCTAAAACCCACTTGCACTCATACGCAGGGCCCTCTGCAGTCTAGAGAATTCAGATCTTCCTA
GAGCATGGCTACGTAGATAAGTAGCATGGCGGGTTAATCATTAACTACAAGGAACCCCTAGTGATGGAGT
TGGCCACTCCCTCTCTGCGCGCTCGCTCGCTCACTGAGGCCGGGCGACCAAAGGTCGCCCGACGCCCGGG
CTTTGCCCGGGCGGCCTCAGTGAGCGAGCGAGCGCGCAGCTGGCGTAATAGCGAAGAGGCCCGCACCGAT
CGCCCTTCCCAACAGTTGCGCAGCCTGAATGGCGAATGGG
[124 nt withheld, positions 2491-2614]
C
[91 nt withheld, positions 2616-2706]
A
[49 nt withheld, positions 2708-2756]
CCTTTGACGTTGGAGTCCACGTTCTTT
[37 nt withheld, positions 2784-2820]
ACCCTATCTCGGTCTATTCTTTTGATTTATAAGGGATTTTGCCGATTTCGGCCTATTGGTTAAAAAATGA
GCTGATTTAACAAAAATTTAACGCGAATTTTAACAAAATATTAACGCTTACAATTTAGGTGGCACTTTTC
GGGGAAATGTGCGCGGAACCCCTATTTGTTTATTTTTCTAAATACATTCAAATATGTATCCGCTCATGAG
ACAATAACCCTGATAAATGCTTCAATAATATTGAAAAAGGAAGAGTATGAGTATTCAACATTTCCGTGTC
GCCCTTATTCCCTTTTTTGCGGCATTTTGCCTTCCTGTTTTTGCTCACCCAGAAACGCTGGTGAAAGTAA
AAGATGCTGAAGATCAGTTGGGTGCACGAGTGGGTTACATCGAACTGGATCTCAACAGCGGTAAGATCCT
TGAGAGTTTTCGCCCCGAAGAACGTTTTCCAATGATGAGCACTTTTAAAGTTCTGCTATGTGGCGCGGTA
TTATCCCGTATTGACGCCGGGCAAGAGCAACTCGGTCGCCGCATACACTATTCTCAGAATGACTTGGTTG
AGTACTCACCAGTCACAGAAAAGCATCTTACGGATGGCATGACAGTAAGAGAATTATGCAGTGCTGCCAT
AACCATGAGTGATAACACTGCGGCCAACTTACTTCTGACAACGATCGGAGGACCGAAGGAGCTAACCGCT
TTTTTGCACAACATGGGGGATCATGTAACTCGCCTTGATCGTTGGGAACCGGAGCTGAATGAAGCCATAC
CAAACGACGAGCGTGACACCACGATGCCTGTAGCAATGGCAACAACGTTGCGCAAACTATTAACTGGCGA
ACTACTTACTCTAGCTTCCCGGCAACAATTAATAGACTGGATGGAGGCGGATAAAGTTGCAGGACCACTT
CTGCGCTCGGCCCTTCCGGCTGGCTGGTTTATTGCTGATAAATCTGGAGCCGGTGAGCGTGGGTCTCGCG
GTATCATTGCAGCACTGGGGCCAGATGGTAAGCCCTCCCGTATCGTAGTTATCTACACGACGGGGAGTCA
GGCAACTATGGATGAACGAAATAGACAGATCGCTGAGATAGGTGCCTCACTGATTAAGCATTGGTAACTG
TCAGACCAAGTTTACTCATATATACTTTAGATTGATTTAAAACTTCATTTTTAATTTAAAAGGATCTAGG
TGAAGATCCTTTTTGATAATCTCATGACCAAAATCCCTTAACGTGAGTTTTCGTTCCACTGAGCGTCAGA
CCCCGTAGAAAAGATCAAAGGATCTTCTTGAGATCCTTTTTTTCTGCGCGTAATCTGCTGCTTGCAAACA
AAAAAACCACCGCTACCAGCGGTGGTTTGTTTGCCGGATCAAGAGCTACCAACTCTTTTTCCGAAGGTAA
CTGGCTTCAGCAGAGCGCAGATACCAAATACTGTTCTTCTAGTGTAGCCGTAGTTAGGCCACCACTTCAA
GAACTCTGTAGCACCGCCTACATACCTCGCTCTGCTAATCCTGTTACCAGTGGCTGCTGCCAGTGGCGAT
AAGTCGTGTCTTACCGGGTTGGACTCAAGACGATAGTTACCGGATAAGGCGCAGCGGTCGGGCTGAACGG
GGGGTTCGTGCACACAGCCCAGCTTGGAGCGAACGACCTACACCGAACTGAGATACCTACAGCGTGAGCT
ATGAGAAAGCGCCACGCTTCCCGAAGGGAGAAAGGCGGACAGGTATCCGGTAAGCGGCAGGGTCGGAACA
GGAGAGCGCACGAGGGAGCTTCCAGGGGGAAACGCCTGGTATCTTTATAGTCCTGTCGGGTTTCGCCACC
TCTGACTTGAGCGTCGATTTTTGTGATGCTCGTCAGGGGGGCGGAGCCTATGGAAAAACGCCAGCAACGC
GGCCTTTTTACGGTTCCTGGCCTTTTGCTGGCCTTTTGCTCACATGTTCTTTCCTGCGTTATCCCCTGAT
TCTGTGGAT
